Addgene plasmid #216897: pST39-Mega'-deltaBJ
Purpose: Mega' with knockout of GvpB and GvpJ
Depositing lab: George Lu. Depositing organization: Rice University. Publication: Elucidating the assembly of gas vesicles by systematic protein-protein interaction analysis. Iburg M, Anderson AP, Wong VT, Anton ED, He A, Lu GJ. EMBO J. 2024 Oct;43(19):4156-4172. doi: 10.1038/s44318-024-00178-2. Epub 2024 Sep 3. PubMed 39227754.
Backbone
  Vector backbone: pST39
  Vector type: Bacterial Expression
Growth in bacteria
  Bacterial resistance: Ampicillin, 100 μg/mL
  Growth temperature: 30°C
  Growth strain: DH5alpha
  Copy number: Low Copy
Gene/Insert
  Gene/Insert name: Mega' with knockout of GvpB and GvpJ (alt name: GvpB is also known as GvpA2)
  Species: Synthetic; Priestia megaterium
  Cloning method: Gibson Cloning
Terms and licenses: Academic/Nonprofit Terms; Industry Terms: Not Available to Industry
Depositor comments: Please visit https://www.biorxiv.org/content/10.1101/2023.07.23.550228v1 for bioRxiv preprint. Please note: This plasmid contains a P163L mutation in GvpL. This mutation is not expected to impact plasmid function.
How to cite: pST39-Mega'-deltaBJ was a gift from George Lu (Addgene plasmid # 216897 ; http://n2t.net/addgene:216897 ; RRID:Addgene_216897)
