[The description below was written by a language model from this plasmid's Addgene catalogue record and pLannotate feature annotations shown in this document.]
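Description:
pST39-Mega'-deltaBJ is an 8.1 kb bacterial expression plasmid built on the pST39 backbone. It carries a variant of the Priestia megaterium gas vesicle gene cluster, termed Mega', in which GvpB (also called GvpA2) and GvpJ have been knocked out. The plasmid is propagated in E. coli using a ColE1/pMB1-type origin. It also has the rop gene and the pBR322 bom region, which fits the low copy number listed in the catalogue. Selection is by ampicillin resistance, with TEM beta-lactamase (bla) expressed from its own promoter and followed by an fd terminator.

The payload lies between a T7 promoter and a T7 terminator about 5.5 kb apart, so the remaining gvp genes are presumably transcribed together by T7 RNA polymerase in a suitable expression host. Automated annotation names only gvpS within this interval. The other cluster genes are not individually annotated, and the record does not say how the two knockouts were made. Several short fragment hits (RSF ori, OsADH 5'-UTR, ydeC, SET1, mbeC) are probably partial similarity matches or backbone remnants rather than designed functional parts. The depositor reports a P163L substitution in GvpL that is not expected to affect function.

Gas vesicles are hollow, gas-filled protein nanostructures. This construct comes from a systematic study of protein-protein interactions during their assembly. Without GvpB and GvpJ, the cluster should be useful for testing what these two proteins contribute to assembly, for instance as a loss-of-function background or for complementation, though the record does not describe specific experiments.
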