Features (pLannotate 1.2.2; 14 found; start..end, strand, type, name):
     48..181     +  rep_origin     RSF ori (fragment): Plasmids containing the RSF 1030 origin of replication can be propagated in E. coli cells that contain additional plasmids with compatible origins.
    186..325     -  misc_feature   bom: basis of mobility region from pBR322
    427..618     -  CDS            rop: Rop protein, which maintains plasmids at low copy number; rop
    658..768     +  CDS            mbeC (fragment): MBEC_ECOLX - Experimental evidence at protein level: Swiss-Prot protein existence level 1. Required for efficient mobilization of ColE1 plasmid and is thus essential to promote the specific transfer of the plasmid during conjugation. Probably functions by inducing DNA bending, helping the MbeA relaxase to melt the DNA around the nic site and cleave the phosphodiester bond. Binds specifically double-stranded DNA (dsDNA) containing the ColE1 oriT but does not recognize the inverted repeat (IR). From Escherichia coli.
    855..873     +  promoter       T7 promoter: promoter for bacteriophage T7 RNA polymerase
   3570..3586    +  5'UTR          OsADH 5'-UTR (fragment): translational enhancer from the 5'-UTR of the Oryza sativa alcohol dehydrogenase gene (Sugio et al., 2008)
   4227..4511    +  CDS            gvpS: GVPS_BACME - Protein inferred from homology: Swiss-Prot protein existence level 3. Gas vesicles are small, hollow, gas filled protein structures that are found in several microbial planktonic microorganisms. They allow the positioning of the organism at the favorable depth for growth (By similarity). From Bacillus megaterium.
   6173..6292    -  CDS            ydeC (fragment): YDEC_BACSU - Protein predicted: Swiss-Prot protein existence level 4. From Bacillus subtilis (strain 168).
   6325..6374    +  CDS            SET1 (fragment): solubility-enhancement tag derived from T7 phage gene 10B
   6382..6429    +  terminator     T7 terminator: transcription terminator for bacteriophage T7 RNA polymerase
   6496..6587    +  promoter       AmpR promoter: bla
   6588..7445    +  CDS            bla: BLAT_ECOLX - Experimental evidence at protein level: Swiss-Prot protein existence level 1. TEM-type are the most prevalent beta-lactamases in enterobacteria; they hydrolyze the beta-lactam bond in susceptible beta-lactam antibiotics, thus conferring resistance to penicillins and cephalosporins. TEM-3 and TEM-4 are capable of hydrolyzing cefotaxime and ceftazidime. TEM-5 is capable of hydrolyzing ceftazidime. TEM-6 is capable of hydrolyzing ceftazidime and aztreonam. TEM-8/CAZ-2, TEM- 16/CAZ-7 and TEM-24/CAZ-6 are markedly active against ceftazidime. IRT- 4 shows resistance to beta-lactamase in
   7452..7491    +  terminator     fd terminator: central terminator from bacteriophage fd (Otsuka and Kunisawa, 1982)
   7522..8110    +  rep_origin     ori: high-copy-number ColE1/pMB1/pBR322/pUC origin of replication
>Addgene plasmid #216897 | pST39-Mega'-deltaBJ | addgene full sequence | sequence record 446034 | Addgene NGS Result
AACGCCAGCAACGCGGCCTTTTTACGGTTCCTGGCCTTTTGCTGGCCTTTTGCTCACATGTTCTTTCCTG
CGTTATCCCCTGATTCTGTGGATAACCGTATTACCGCCTTTGAGTGAGCTGATACCGCTCGCCGCAGCCG
AACGACCGAGCGCAGCGAGTCAGTGAGCGAGGAAGCGGAAGAGCGCCTGATGCGGTATTTTCTCCTTACG
CATCTGTGCGGTATTTCACACCGCAATGGTGCACTCTCAGTACAATCTGCTCTGATGCCGCATAGTTAAG
CCAGTATACACTCCGCTATCGCTACGTGACTGGGTCATGGCTGCGCCCCGACACCCGCCAACACCCGCTG
ACGCGCCCTGACGGGCTTGTCTGCTCCCGGCATCCGCTTACAGACAAGCTGTGACCGTCTCCGGGAGCTG
CATGTGTCAGAGGTTTTCACCGTCATCACCGAAACGCGCGAGGCAGCTGCGGTAAAGCTCATCAGCGTGG
TCGTGAAGCGATTCACAGATGTCTGCCTGTTCATCCGCGTCCAGCTCGTTGAGTTTCTCCAGAAGCGTTA
ATGTCTGGCTTCTGATAAAGCGGGCCATGTTAAGGGCGGTTTTTTCCTGTTTGGTCACTGATGCCTCCGT
GTAAGGGGGATTTCTGTTCATGGGGTAATGATACCGATGAAACGAGAGAGGATGCTCACGATACGGGTTA
CTGATGATGAACATGCCCGGTTACTGGAACGTTGTGAGGGTAAACAACTGGCGGTATGGATGCGGCGGGA
CCAGAGAAAAATCACTCAGGGTCAATGCCAGCGCTTCGTTAATACAGATGTAGGTGTTGGCACCATGCAT
CGATCCCGCGAAATTAATACGACTCACTATAGGGAGACCACAACGGTTTCCCTCTAGAGATAGCTTAGCG
ATGTGAAAGAAGCTGGAGAAAACTTTCAAGAAAAAGTTTCTTCTTCAGACGATAAAGAGAAGTCAAAAAA
TAAGCGGAAAATAAAAGGCGTAAATCAGATTAAAAAAGCAACGGATATTAAAAGCTCTACTAAGATTAAA
AGTTCTAATGATATTAAATCATCTACAGATTTAAAAACAATGGGATCATTAGATCTAACTATTGGAGGCT
ACTAAAAATGGAAATTAAAAAAATTATGCAAGCCGTGAACGACTTTTTCGGTGAACACGTAGCTCCTCCT
CATAAAATTACCTCGGTGGAAGCTACTGAAGATGAAGGTTGGAGAGTTATTGTTGAAGTCATTGAAGAAC
GAGAATATATGAAAAAATACGCCAAAGATGAAATGCTCGGAACGTACGAGTGCTTTGTAAATAAAGAAAA
AGAAGTCATTTCATTCAAACGACTCGACGTCAGATATAGAAGCGCCATTGGCATTGAAGCATAAACGATA
AGATGGCAGGAGGAACGTAAAAATGACCGTCTTAACAGACAAAAGGAAAAAAGGCAGTGGAGCTTTTATA
CAAGATGACGAGACAAAAGAGGTTCTTTCAAGAGCGCTGAGCTATTTAAAATCCGGCTATTCCATTCATT
TTACAGGTCCTGCCGGCGGAGGCAAAACCTCTTTAGCGCGAGCGCTTGCTAAAAAGAGAAAGCGTCCTGT
AATGCTGATGCACGGGAATCACGAGCTCAACAACAAAGATTTAATTGGCGATTTTACGGGATACACGAGC
AAAAAAGTAATCGACCAGTACGTTCGTTCTGTCTATAAAAAAGATGAACAGGTGAGTGAAAACTGGCAGG
ATGGCCGATTGCTTGAAGCTGTAAAAAATGGCTATACGCTGATTTACGACGAATTTACTCGTTCTAAGCC
TGCGACGAATAATATCTTTCTATCGATATTAGAAGAAGGCGTGCTGCCGCTGTATGGAGTAAAAATGACC
GATCCTTTTGTGCGCGTGCATCCCGATTTCCGCGTCATCTTCACAAGCAATCCAGCTGAGTATGCCGGCG
TATATGATACGCAAGATGCGCTTCTCGACAGGTTAATTACCATGTTTATTGATTATAAAGACATCGACAG
AGAGACAGCGATTTTAACGGAGAAAACGGACGTAGAAGAAGATGAAGCGCGCACAATTGTAACGCTCGTA
GCAAACGTGCGAAACCGCTCTGGAGACGAAAACAGCAGCGGACTTAGCCTGCGGGCTTCGCTTATGATCG
CTACCCTTGCCACGCAGCAAGACATTCCTATCGATGGAAGTGACGAAGATTTTCAAACGTTATGTATCGA
TATTTTGCATCATCCGCTTACCAAATGTTTGGATGAAGAAAATGCAAAAAGCAAAGCCGAAAAAATCATT
TTAGAAGAATGTAAGAATATAGACACTGAAGAAAAGTAAAGGAGCTTGAAAACATGAGTGAAACAAACGA
AACAGGTATTTATATTTTTAGCGCCATTCAAACGGATAAAGACGAAGAATTTGGCGCCGTGGAAGTAGAA
GGAACAAAAGCTGAAACATTTTTGATTCGCTACAAAGACGCGGCTATGGTAGCAGCTGAAGTACCGATGA
AAATTTATCATCCTAATCGCCAAAATTTATTAATGCATCAAAACGCAGTAGCAGCGATTATGGACAAGAA
CGATACGGTTATTCCAATCAGCTTTGGGAATGTATTCAAATCAAAAGAAGACGTAAAAGTTCTTTTGGAA
AACCTTTATCCGCAGTTTGAAAAGCTGTTTCCAGCGATCAAAGGAAAAATTGAAGTCGGTTTAAAAGTAA
TTGGGAAAAAAGAATGGCTTGAGAAAAAAGTAAACGAAAATCCTGAACTTGAGAAAGTATCAGCATCCGT
AAAAGGAAAATCAGAAGCAGCCGGTTATTATGAGCGTATTCAACTTGGAGGAATGGCTCAAAAGATGTTT
ACTTCCCTGCAAAAAGAAGTCAAGACAGATGTGTTTTCTCCGCTTGAAGAAGCAGCGGAAGCAGCAAAAG
CAAATGAGCCAACGGGCGAAACGATGCTTTTAAACGCGTCTTTCTTAATTAACCGAGAAGATGAAGCGAA
GTTTGATGAAAAAGTAAATGAAGCGCATGAAAACTGGAAAGACAAAGCCGATTTTCATTACAGCGGTCCT
TGGCCTGCTTATAATTTTGTGAACATTCGCCTAAAAGTAGAAGAGAAATAACGTGCTTCACAAATTAGTA
ACCGCACCCATTAACCTTGTAGTGAAAATCGGCGAAAAAGTACAGGAAGAAGCTGATAAACAGCTATATG
ACCTTCCGACGATTCAGCAAAAGCTCATTCAGCTTCAAATGATGTTTGAGCTTGGTGAAATTCCAGAAGA
AGCGTTTCAAGAAAAAGAAGATGAATTGTTAATGAGGTACGAAATTGCGAAACGCAGAGAAATTGAACAA
TGGGAAGAGCTAACACAAAAAAGAAATGAGGAATCCTAGATGGGAGAATTACTGTATTTATACGGTTTAA
TTCCAACAAAAGAAGCAGCAGCCATAGAGCCGTTTCCATCTTATAAGGGGTTTGACGGAGAACATTCACT
GTACCCAATTGCGTTTGATCAGGTGACGGCTGTAGTTTCTAAGCTGGATGCTGACACCTATTCAGAAAAA
GTGATTCAAGAAAAAATGGAGCAGGATATGAGCTGGCTGCAGGAAAAAGCATTTCATCATCACGAAACGG
TAGCCGCTTTGTACGAAGAATTTACGATCATTCCATTAAAATTTTGCACCATTTATAAAGGTGAAGAAAG
TCTGCAGGCAGCTATTGAGATTAACAAAGAAAAGATAGAGAATTCACTGACGCTGCTTCAAGGAAATGAA
GAGTGGAATGTGAAAATTTACTGTGATGATACAGAGCTTAAAAAAGGAATCAGCGAAACGAATGAAAGCG
TGAAAGCGAAAAAACAAGAAATTAGTCACTTATCACTAGGAAGACAGTTTTTTGAAAAGAAAAAAATAGA
TCAGCTGATTGAAAAAGAATTAGAGCTTCACAAAAACAAAGTGTGTGAAGAGATACATGACAAGCTAAAA
GAATTATCGCTTTATGACTCTGTTAAAAAGAATTGGAGCAAAGACGTAACTGGCGCAGCTGAACAGATGG
CGTGGAACAGCGTGTTTCTTCTCCCGTCTCTGCAGATTACTAAGTTCGTAAACGAAATAGAAGAGCTTCA
GCAAAGGCTTGAAAATAAAGGCTGGAAGTTTGAAGTGACGGGACCATGGCCGCCCTATCATTTCTCGAGC
TTTGCGTAAAGTGAGGAATTAACATTATGTCTCTTAAACAATCCATGGAGAATAAAGATATTGCTCTTAT
TGATATTTTAGATGTCATTTTAGATAAAGGAGTCGCCATTAAAGGAGACTTAATCATTTCCATAGCTGGC
GTCGATTTAGTGTATTTGGATTTGCGGGTGCTTATTTCTTCGGTTGAAACGCTTGTGCAAGCAAAAGAAG
GAAATCACAAACCAATCACTTCTGAACAATTTGATAAACAAAAGGAGGAATTAATGGATGCAACCGGTCA
GCCAAGCAAATGGACGAATCCACTTGGATCCTGATCAAGCTGAACAAGGCTTAGCGCAGCTTGTGATGAC
AGTTATTGAGCTATTGAGGCAAATCGTTGAACGTCATGCCATGAGGCGGGTGGAGGGTGGAACGTTGACG
GACGAACAAATTGAAAACTTAGGAATTGCACTAATGAACTTAGAAGAAAAAATGGACGAGTTGAAAGAGG
TGTTCGGTCTGGATGCAGAAGATTTAAATATTGATCTTGGACCGCTAGGCAGCCTGCTTTAAGCGGTCAG
CTGTACGCTACTTAAAAAATGGAGGGATTTACAATGGCAACTGAAACAAAATTAGATAACACACAGGCAG
AAAACAAGGAAAATAAAAATGCGGAAAACGGTTCAAAAGAAAAGAACGGTTCAAAAGCAAGCAAAACAAC
AAGCAGCGGGCCAATCAAACGAGCGGTAGCAGGAGGCATCATCGGTGCAACGATTGGATATGTATCGACT
CCTGAAAATCGAAAAAGTCTCCTTGACCGCATTGATACAGACGAATTAAAAAGCAAAGCATCTGATTTAG
GAACAAAGGTAAAAGAAAAATCAAAAAGCAGCGTGGCCAGCCTGAAAACATCTGCGGGAAGCTTGTTTAA
AAAAGATAAAGATAAATCAAAAGATGATGAAGAAAACGTAAATTCTTCTAGTAGCGAAACAGAAGACGAT
AACGTTCAAGAGTACGACGAGTTAAAAGAAGAAAATCAAACTCTTCAAGATCGCTTATCACAGCTTGAAG
AAAAAATGAACATGCTTGTTGAGCTTAGCCTCAATAAAAATCAAGACGAAGAAGCGGAAGATACAGATTC
CGACGAAGAAGAGAACGATGAGAACGATGAAAACGATGAAAACGAGCAGGACGATGAAAACGAAGAAGAA
ACATCTAAGCCACGTAAAAAGGATAAAAAAGAAGCTGAGGAAGAAGAAAGTGAAAGTGACGAAGACAGCG
AGGAAGAAGAGGAAGATTCTCGCTCAAACAAAAAAAATAAAAAAGTAAAAACAGAAGAAGAAGACGAAGA
TGAAAGCGAAGAAGAAAAAAAGGAAGCGAAACCAAAAAAGTCAACAGCTAAAAAATCAAAAAATACAAAA
GCAAAGAAAAACACGGACGAAGAAGATGATGAAGCAACATCTCTTTCTAGTGAAGACGATACAACAGCCT
AAGACGTAAAGGAGGAAAGAAAGACATGAGTACAGGCCCTTCTTTTTCAACTAAAGACAATACGCTTGAA
TACTTTGTGAAAGCTTCTAATAAACACGGCTTTTCACTTGATATTTCATTAAATGTAAACGGCGCTGTGA
TTTCCGGTACCATGATTTCAGCAAAAGAATACTTTGATTACTTAAGCGAAACGTTTGAAGAAGGCAGTGA
AGTGGCTCAGGCGCTAAGCGAACAATTCTCTTTAGCAAGCGAAGCGAGCGAATCAAACGGAGAAGCAGAA
GCCCATTTTATTCATTTGAAAAATACAAAGATTTACTGTGGAGACAGTAAATCTACTCCTTCTAAAGGCA
AAATCTTTTGGAGAGGGAAAATAGCAGAAGTAGACGGGTTTTTCTTAGGAAAGATTTCTGATGCAAAATC
AACGAGTAAAAAGAGTTCATAAAAAACGGCGGGGTGATTGCCCCGCCGTTTTTTAGTGATGTGATGAGAT
GTGCAGCTTCTTTTTTCGATACATGAGCGGAGTCATCTTCATTTCTTTTCGAAACTGATTAATAAAATAG
CTTGTACTATTAAACCCTACTTGATAGGCGACTTCCGTCACATTTGCTTCTGCTTGCTGCAGTCCGGATT
CGCGAACGCGTCTCGAGAGATCCGGCTGCTAACAAAGCCCGAAAGGAAGCTGAGTTGGCTGCTGCCACCG
CTGAGCAATAACTAGCATAACCCCTTGGGGCCTCTAAACGGGTCTTGAGGGGTTTTTTGCTGAAAGGAGG
AACTATATCCGACTAGTAGCCCGCCTAATGAGCGGGCTTTTTTTTAATTCCCCTATTTGTTTATTTTTCT
AAATACATTCAAATATGTATCCGCTCATGAGACAATAACCCTGATAAATGCTTCAATAATATTGAAAAAG
GAAGAGTATGAGTATTCAACATTTCCGTGTCGCCCTTATTCCCTTTTTTGCGGCATTTTGCCTTCCTGTT
TTTGCTCACCCAGAAACGCTCGTGAAAGTAAAAGACGCAGAGGACCAATTGGGGGCACGAGTGGGATACA
TAGAACTGGACTTGAATAGCGGTAAAATCCTTGAGAGTTTTCGCCCTGAAGAGCGTTTTCCAATGATGAG
CACTTTCAAAGTTCTGCTATGTGGAGCAGTATTATCCCGTGTAGATGCGGGGCAAGAGCAACTCGGACGA
CGAATACACTATTCGCAGAATGACTTGGTTGAATACTCCCCAGTGACAGAAAAGCACCTTACGGACGGAA
TGACGGTAAGAGAATTATGTAGTGCCGCCATAACGATGAGTGATAACACTGCGGCGAACTTACTTCTGAC
AACCATCGGTGGACCGAAGGAATTAACCGCTTTTTTGCACAATATGGGAGACCATGTAACTCGCCTTGAC
CGTTGGGAACCAGAACTGAATGAAGCCATACCAAACGACGAGCGAGACACCACAATGCCTGCGGCAATGG
CAACAACATTACGCAAACTATTAACTGGCGAACTACTTACTCTGGCTTCACGGCAACAATTAATAGACTG
GCTTGAAGCGGATAAAGTTGCAGGACCACTACTGCGTTCGGCACTTCCTGCTGGCTGGTTTATTGCTGAT
AAATCTGGGGCAGGAGAGCGTGGTTCACGGGGTATCATTGCCGCACTTGGACCAGATGGTAAGCCTTCCC
GTATCGTAGTTATCTACACGACGGGTAGTCAGGCAACTATGGACGAACGAAATAGACAGATTGCTGAAAT
AGGGGCTTCACTGATTAAGCATTGGTAAACCGATACAATTAAAGGCTCCTTTTGGAGCCTTTTTTTTTGG
ACGGACCGGTAGAAAAGATCAAAGGATCTTCTTGAGATCCTTTTTTTCTGCGCGTAATCTGCTGCTTGCA
AACAAAAAAACCACCGCTACCAGCGGTGGTTTGTTTGCCGGATCAAGAGCTACCAACTCTTTTTCCGAAG
GTAACTGGCTTCAGCAGAGCGCAGATACCAAATACTGTCCTTCTAGTGTAGCCGTAGTTAGGCCACCACT
TCAAGAACTCTGTAGCACCGCCTACATACCTCGCTCTGCTAATCCTGTTACCAGTGGCTGCTGCCAGTGG
CGATAAGTCGTGTCTTACCGGGTTGGACTCAAGACGATAGTTACCGGATAAGGCGCAGCGGTCGGGCTGA
ACGGGGGGTTCGTGCACACAGCCCAGCTTGGAGCGAACGACCTACACCGAACTGAGATACCTACAGCGTG
AGCTATGAGAAAGCGCCACGCTTCCCGAAGGGAGAAAGGCGGACAGGTATCCGGTAAGCGGCAGGGTCGG
AACAGGAGAGCGCACGAGGGAGCTTCCAGGGGGAAACGCCTGGTATCTTTATAGTCCTGTCGGGTTTCGC
CACCTCTGACTTGAGCGTCGATTTTTGTGATGCTCGTCAGGGGGGCGGAGCCTATGGAAA
